Addgene plasmid #178375: pOME0006
Purpose: Expresses KSHV K2 ORF tagged
Depositing lab: Dirk Dittmer. Depositing organization: University of North Carolina at Chapel Hill. Publication: Novel modulators of p53-signaling encoded by unknown genes of emerging viruses. Alzhanova D, Corcoran K, Bailey AG, Long K, Taft-Benz S, Graham RL, Broussard GS, Heise M, Neumann G, Halfmann P, Kawaoka Y, Baric RS, Damania B, Dittmer DP. PLoS Pathog. 2021 Jan 7;17(1):e1009033. doi: 10.1371/journal.ppat.1009033. eCollection 2021 Jan. PubMed 33411764.
Backbone
  Vector backbone: pDEST47
  Backbone size w/o insert (bp): 7780
  Vector type: Mammalian Expression
Growth in bacteria
  Bacterial resistance: Ampicillin, 100 μg/mL
  Growth temperature: 37°C
  Growth strain: DH5alpha
  Copy number: High Copy
Gene/Insert
  Gene/Insert name: KSHV ORF K2
  Species: Kaposi's sarcoma-associated herpesvirus
  Insert size (bp): 716
  Tag / fusion protein: 3xFLAG (C terminal on insert)
  Cloning method: Unknown
  Sequencing primers: 5′ T7 promoter
Terms and licenses: Academic/Nonprofit Terms; Industry Terms: Not Available to Industry
Depositor comments: Sequences and further information can be found at https://www.med.unc.edu/orfeome/downloads/pome
How to cite: pOME0006 was a gift from Dirk Dittmer (Addgene plasmid # 178375 ; http://n2t.net/addgene:178375 ; RRID:Addgene_178375)
