[The description below was written by a language model from this plasmid's Addgene catalogue record and pLannotate feature annotations shown in this document.]
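Description:
pOME0006 is a mammalian expression plasmid carrying the K2 open reading frame of Kaposi's sarcoma-associated herpesvirus (KSHV/HHV-8), fused at its C terminus to a 3xFLAG epitope tag. The catalogue lists the backbone as pDEST47. However, the sequenced plasmid is about 6.1 kb, smaller than the 7.8 kb quoted for the empty backbone. No Gateway recombination sites or GFP fusion partner are annotated, and the cloning method is recorded as unknown. In bacteria the plasmid replicates from a high-copy ColE1/pUC-type origin and is selected with ampicillin through the β-lactamase gene. An f1 origin is also present, along with small remnants of lac regulatory sequences and the pBR322 bom region.

The expression cassette consists of the human cytomegalovirus immediate early enhancer and promoter, followed by the K2 coding sequence, the in-frame 3xFLAG tag and a bovine growth hormone polyadenylation signal. K2 encodes viral interleukin-6, a cytokine homologue that signals through the IL6ST (gp130) receptor subunit independently of the cognate IL-6 receptor. In infected primary effusion lymphoma cells it promotes proliferation, protection from apoptosis and evasion of interferon activity. A T7 promoter upstream of the insert and a reverse-oriented SP6 promoter downstream provide sites for sequencing or in vitro transcription. A separate cassette with the SV40 early promoter, the neomycin phosphotransferase gene and an SV40 polyadenylation signal allows G418 selection of stably transfected mammalian cells.

The construct lets the tagged viral protein be expressed in mammalian cells and detected or immunoprecipitated with anti-FLAG reagents. It belongs to a viral ORF collection associated with a study that looked for modulators of p53 signalling encoded by emerging viruses.
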