Features (pLannotate 1.2.2; 22 found; start..end, strand, type, name):
     28..80      -  misc_feature   bom (fragment): basis of mobility region from pBR322
    235..614     +  enhancer       CMV enhancer: human cytomegalovirus immediate early enhancer
    615..818     +  promoter       CMV promoter: human cytomegalovirus (CMV) immediate early promoter
    814..847     +  LTR            5' LTR (truncated) (fragment): truncated 5' long terminal repeat (LTR) from HIV-1
    863..881     +  promoter       T7 promoter: promoter for bacteriophage T7 RNA polymerase
    907..1518    +  CDS            K2: VIL6_HHV8P - Experimental evidence at protein level: Swiss-Prot protein existence level 1. Initiates signal transduction through binding to interleukin- 6 receptor subunit beta IL6ST, independently of the cognate IL6 receptor IL6R. In infected primary effusion lymphoma cells, promotes proliferation of cells, protects them from apoptosis, and promotes immune evasion of interferon activity. Drives also blood to lymphatic endothelial cell differentiation. From Human herpesvirus 8 type P (isolate GK18) (HHV-8) (Kaposi's sarcoma-associated herpesvirus).
   1519..1584    +  CDS            3xFLAG: three tandem FLAG® epitope tags, followed by an enterokinase cleavage site
   1631..1649    -  promoter       SP6 promoter: promoter for bacteriophage SP6 RNA polymerase
   1675..1899    +  polyA_signal   bGH poly(A) signal: bovine growth hormone polyadenylation signal
   1903..1924    +  promoter       SV40 promoter (fragment): SV40 enhancer and early promoter
   1945..2373    +  rep_origin     f1 ori (sequence partly withheld): f1 bacteriophage origin of replication; arrow indicates direction of (+) strand synthesis
   2387..2716    +  promoter       SV40 promoter: SV40 enhancer and early promoter
   2783..3574    +  CDS            neo: KKA2_KLEPN - Also known as kan, nptII. Experimental evidence at protein level: Swiss-Prot protein existence level 1. Resistance to kanamycin, neomycin, paromomycin, ribostamycin, butirosin and gentamicin B. From Klebsiella pneumoniae.
   3598..3756    +  CDS            ble (fragment): BLE_KLEPN - Experimental evidence at protein level: Swiss-Prot protein existence level 1. Binding protein with a strong affinity to the bleomycin family of antibiotics. Binds to CL990; an antimitotic-antibiotic compound. From Klebsiella pneumoniae.
   3751..3872    +  polyA_signal   SV40 poly(A) signal: SV40 polyadenylation signal
   3945..3961    -  protein_bind   lac operator: The lac repressor binds to the lac operator to inhibit transcription in E. coli. This inhibition can be relieved by adding lactose or isopropyl-β-D-thiogalactopyranoside (IPTG). lac repressor encoded by lacI
   3969..3999    -  promoter       lac promoter: promoter for the E. coli lac operon
   4014..4035    -  protein_bind   CAP binding site: CAP binding activates transcription in the presence of cAMP. E. coli catabolite activator protein
   4048..4140    -  CDS            lacI (fragment): lac repressor; lacI; The lac repressor binds to the lac operator to inhibit transcription in E. coli. This inhibition can be relieved by adding lactose or isopropyl-β-D-thiogalactopyranoside (IPTG).
   4323..4911    -  rep_origin     ori: high-copy-number ColE1/pMB1/pBR322/pUC origin of replication
   5082..5942    -  CDS            AmpR: β-lactamase; bla; confers resistance to ampicillin, carbenicillin, and related antibiotics
   5943..6047    -  promoter       AmpR promoter: bla
>Addgene plasmid #178375 | pOME0006 | addgene full sequence | sequence record 351332 | Addgene NGS Result
GACGGATCGGGAGATCTCCCGATCCCCTATGGTGCACTCTCAGTACAATCTGCTCTGATGCCGCATAGTT
AAGCCAGTATCTGCTCCCTGCTTGTGTGTTGGAGGTCGCTGAGTAGTGCGCGAGCAAAATTTAAGCTACA
ACAAGGCAAGGCTTGACCGACAATTGCATGAAGAATCTGCTTAGGGTTAGGCGTTTTGCGCTGCTTCGCG
ATGTACGGGCCAGATATACGCGTTGACATTGATTATTGACTAGTTATTAATAGTAATCAATTACGGGGTC
ATTAGTTCATAGCCCATATATGGAGTTCCGCGTTACATAACTTACGGTAAATGGCCCGCCTGGCTGACCG
CCCAACGACCCCCGCCCATTGACGTCAATAATGACGTATGTTCCCATAGTAACGCCAATAGGGACTTTCC
ATTGACGTCAATGGGTGGAGTATTTACGGTAAACTGCCCACTTGGCAGTACATCAAGTGTATCATATGCC
AAGTACGCCCCCTATTGACGTCAATGACGGTAAATGGCCCGCCTGGCATTATGCCCAGTACATGACCTTA
TGGGACTTTCCTACTTGGCAGTACATCTACGTATTAGTCATCGCTATTACCATGGTGATGCGGTTTTGGC
AGTACATCAATGGGCGTGGATAGCGGTTTGACTCACGGGGATTTCCAAGTCTCCACCCCATTGACGTCAA
TGGGAGTTTGTTTTGGCACCAAAATCAACGGGACTTTCCAAAATGTCGTAACAACTCCGCCCCATTGACG
CAAATGGGCGGTAGGCGTGTACGGTGGGAGGTCTATATAAGCAGAGCTCTCTGGCTAACTAGAGAACCCA
CTGCTTACTGGCTTATCGAAATTAATACGACTCACTATAGGGAGACCCAAGCTTGGTACCGCCACCATGT
GCTGGTTCAAGTTGTGGTCTCTCTTGCTGGTCGGTTCACTGCTGGTATCTGGAACGCGGGGCAAGTTGCC
GGACGCCCCCGAGTTTGAAAAGGATCTTCTCATTCAGAGACTCAATTGGATGCTATGGGTGATCGATGAA
TGCTTCCGCGACCTCTGTTACCGTACCGGCATCTGCAAGGGTATTCTAGAGCCCGCTGCTATTTTTCATC
TGAAACTACCAGCCATCAACGATACTGATCACTGCGGGTTAATAGGATTTAATGAGACTAGCTGCCTTAA
AAAGCTCGCCGATGGCTTTTTTGAATTCGAGGTGTTGTTTAAGTTTTTAACGACGGAGTTTGGAAAATCA
GTGATAAACGTGGACGTCATGGAGCTTCTGACGAAGACCTTAGGATGGGACATACAGGAAGAGCTCAATA
AGCTGACTAAGACGCACTACAGTCCACCCAAATTTGACCGCGGTCTATTAGGGAGGCTTCAGGGACTTAA
GTATTGGGTGAGACACTTTGCTTCGTTTTATGTTCTGAGTGCAATGGAAAAGTTTGCAGGTCAAGCGGTG
CGTGTTTTGGACTCTATCCCAGACGTGACTCCTGACGTCCACGATAAGGACTACAAAGACCATGACGGTG
ATTATAAAGATCATGATATCGATTACAAGGATGACGATGACAAGTAGTAACTCGAGGCGGCCGCTCGAGC
ATGCATCTAGAGGGCCCTATTCTATAGTGTCACCTAAATGCTAGAGCTCGCTGATCAGCCTCGACTGTGC
CTTCTAGTTGCCAGCCATCTGTTGTTTGCCCCTCCCCCGTGCCTTCCTTGACCCTGGAAGGTGCCACTCC
CACTGTCCTTTCCTAATAAAATGAGGAAATTGCATCGCATTGTCTGAGTAGGTGTCATTCTATTCTGGGG
GGTGGGGTGGGGCAGGACAGCAAGGGGGAGGATTGGGAAGACAATAGCAGGCATGCTGGGGATGCGGTGG
GCTCTATGGCTTCTGAGGCGGAAAGAACCAGCTGGGGCTCTAGGGGGTATCCCC
[124 nt withheld, positions 1945-2068]
C
[91 nt withheld, positions 2070-2160]
A
[49 nt withheld, positions 2162-2210]
CCTTTGACGTTGGAGTCCACGTTCTTT
[37 nt withheld, positions 2238-2274]
ACCCTATCTCGGTCTATTCTTTTGATTTATAAGGGATTTTGCCGATTTCGGCCTATTGGTTAAAAAATGA
GCTGATTTAACAAAAATTTAACGCGAATTAATTCTGTGGAATGTGTGTCAGTTAGGGTGTGGAAAGTCCC
CAGGCTCCCCAGCAGGCAGAAGTATGCAAAGCATGCATCTCAATTAGTCAGCAACCAGGTGTGGAAAGTC
CCCAGGCTCCCCAGCAGGCAGAAGTATGCAAAGCATGCATCTCAATTAGTCAGCAACCATAGTCCCGCCC
CTAACTCCGCCCATCCCGCCCCTAACTCCGCCCAGTTCCGCCCATTCTCCGCCCCATGGCTGACTAATTT
TTTTTATTTATGCAGAGGCCGAGGCCGCCTCTGCCTCTGAGCTATTCCAGAAGTAGTGAGGAGGCTTTTT
TGGAGGCCTAGGCTTTTGCAAAAAGCTCCCGGGAGCTTGTATATCCATTTTCGGATCTGATCAAGAGACA
GGATGAGGATCGTTTCGCATGATTGAACAAGATGGATTGCACGCAGGTTCTCCGGCCGCTTGGGTGGAGA
GGCTATTCGGCTATGACTGGGCACAACAGACAATCGGCTGCTCTGATGCCGCCGTGTTCCGGCTGTCAGC
GCAGGGGCGCCCGGTTCTTTTTGTCAAGACCGACCTGTCCGGTGCCCTGAATGAACTGCAGGACGAGGCA
GCGCGGCTATCGTGGCTGGCCACGACGGGCGTTCCTTGCGCAGCTGTGCTCGACGTTGTCACTGAAGCGG
GAAGGGACTGGCTGCTATTGGGCGAAGTGCCGGGGCAGGATCTCCTGTCATCTCACCTTGCTCCTGCCGA
GAAAGTATCCATCATGGCTGATGCAATGCGGCGGCTGCATACGCTTGATCCGGCTACCTGCCCATTCGAC
CACCAAGCGAAACATCGCATCGAGCGAGCACGTACTCGGATGGAAGCCGGTCTTGTCGATCAGGATGATC
TGGACGAAGAGCATCAGGGGCTCGCGCCAGCCGAACTGTTCGCCAGGCTCAAGGCGCGCATGCCCGACGG
CGAGGATCTCGTCGTGACCCATGGCGATGCCTGCTTGCCGAATATCATGGTGGAAAATGGCCGCTTTTCT
GGATTCATCGACTGTGGCCGGCTGGGTGTGGCGGACCGCTATCAGGACATAGCGTTGGCTACCCGTGATA
TTGCTGAAGAGCTTGGCGGCGAATGGGCTGACCGCTTCCTCGTGCTTTACGGTATCGCCGCTCCCGATTC
GCAGCGCATCGCCTTCTATCGCCTTCTTGACGAGTTCTTCTGAGCGGGACTCTGGGGTTCGAAATGACCG
ACCAAGCGACGCCCAACCTGCCATCACGAGATTTCGATTCCACCGCCGCCTTCTATGAAAGGTTGGGCTT
CGGAATCGTTTTCCGGGACGCCGGCTGGATGATCCTCCAGCGCGGGGATCTCATGCTGGAGTTCTTCGCC
CACCCCAACTTGTTTATTGCAGCTTATAATGGTTACAAATAAAGCAATAGCATCACAAATTTCACAAATA
AAGCATTTTTTTCACTGCATTCTAGTTGTGGTTTGTCCAAACTCATCAATGTATCTTATCATGTCTGTAT
ACCGTCGACCTCTAGCTAGAGCTTGGCGTAATCATGGTCATAGCTGTTTCCTGTGTGAAATTGTTATCCG
CTCACAATTCCACACAACATACGAGCCGGAAGCATAAAGTGTAAAGCCTGGGGTGCCTAATGAGTGAGCT
AACTCACATTAATTGCGTTGCGCTCACTGCCCGCTTTCCAGTCGGGAAACCTGTCGTGCCAGCTGCATTA
ATGAATCGGCCAACGCGCGGGGAGAGGCGGTTTGCGTATTGGGCGCTCTTCCGCTTCCTCGCTCACTGAC
TCGCTGCGCTCGGTCGTTCGGCTGCGGCGAGCGGTATCAGCTCACTCAAAGGCGGTAATACGGTTATCCA
CAGAATCAGGGGATAACGCAGGAAAGAACATGTGAGCAAAAGGCCAGCAAAAGGCCAGGAACCGTAAAAA
GGCCGCGTTGCTGGCGTTTTTCCATAGGCTCCGCCCCCCTGACGAGCATCACAAAAATCGACGCTCAAGT
CAGAGGTGGCGAAACCCGACAGGACTATAAAGATACCAGGCGTTTCCCCCTGGAAGCTCCCTCGTGCGCT
CTCCTGTTCCGACCCTGCCGCTTACCGGATACCTGTCCGCCTTTCTCCCTTCGGGAAGCGTGGCGCTTTC
TCATAGCTCACGCTGTAGGTATCTCAGTTCGGTGTAGGTCGTTCGCTCCAAGCTGGGCTGTGTGCACGAA
CCCCCCGTTCAGCCCGACCGCTGCGCCTTATCCGGTAACTATCGTCTTGAGTCCAACCCGGTAAGACACG
ACTTATCGCCACTGGCAGCAGCCACTGGTAACAGGATTAGCAGAGCGAGGTATGTAGGCGGTGCTACAGA
GTTCTTGAAGTGGTGGCCTAACTACGGCTACACTAGAAGAACAGTATTTGGTATCTGCGCTCTGCTGAAG
CCAGTTACCTTCGGAAAAAGAGTTGGTAGCTCTTGATCCGGCAAACAAACCACCGCTGGTAGCGGTGGTT
TTTTTGTTTGCAAGCAGCAGATTACGCGCAGAAAAAAAGGATCTCAAGAAGATCCTTTGATCTTTTCTAC
GGGGTCTGACGCTCAGTGGAACGAAAACTCACGTTAAGGGATTTTGGTCATGAGATTATCAAAAAGGATC
TTCACCTAGATCCTTTTAAATTAAAAATGAAGTTTTAAATCAATCTAAAGTATATATGAGTAAACTTGGT
CTGACAGTTACCAATGCTTAATCAGTGAGGCACCTATCTCAGCGATCTGTCTATTTCGTTCATCCATAGT
TGCCTGACTCCCCGTCGTGTAGATAACTACGATACGGGAGGGCTTACCATCTGGCCCCAGTGCTGCAATG
ATACCGCGAGACCCACGCTCACCGGCTCCAGATTTATCAGCAATAAACCAGCCAGCCGGAAGGGCCGAGC
GCAGAAGTGGTCCTGCAACTTTATCCGCCTCCATCCAGTCTATTAATTGTTGCCGGGAAGCTAGAGTAAG
TAGTTCGCCAGTTAATAGTTTGCGCAACGTTGTTGCCATTGCTACAGGCATCGTGGTGTCACGCTCGTCG
TTTGGTATGGCTTCATTCAGCTCCGGTTCCCAACGATCAAGGCGAGTTACATGATCCCCCATGTTGTGCA
AAAAAGCGGTTAGCTCCTTCGGTCCTCCGATCGTTGTCAGAAGTAAGTTGGCCGCAGTGTTATCACTCAT
GGTTATGGCAGCACTGCATAATTCTCTTACTGTCATGCCATCCGTAAGATGCTTTTCTGTGACTGGTGAG
TACTCAACCAAGTCATTCTGAGAATAGTGTATGCGGCGACCGAGTTGCTCTTGCCCGGCGTCAATACGGG
ATAATACCGCGCCACATAGCAGAACTTTAAAAGTGCTCATCATTGGAAAACGTTCTTCGGGGCGAAAACT
CTCAAGGATCTTACCGCTGTTGAGATCCAGTTCGATGTAACCCACTCGTGCACCCAACTGATCTTCAGCA
TCTTTTACTTTCACCAGCGTTTCTGGGTGAGCAAAAACAGGAAGGCAAAATGCCGCAAAAAAGGGAATAA
GGGCGACACGGAAATGTTGAATACTCATACTCTTCCTTTTTCAATATTATTGAAGCATTTATCAGGGTTA
TTGTCTCATGAGCGGATACATATTTGAATGTATTTAGAAAAATAAACAAATAGGGGTTCCGCGCACATTT
CCCCGAAAAGTGCCACCTGACGTC
