>Addgene plasmid #178375 | pOME0006 | depositor partial sequence | sequence record 346411 | Insert
GTCGACGGTACCGCCACCATGTGCTGGTTCAAGTTGTGGTCTCTCTTGCTGGTCGGTTCACTGCTGGTAT
CTGGAACGCGGGGCAAGTTGCCGGACGCCCCCGAGTTTGAAAAGGATCTTCTCATTCAGAGACTCAATTG
GATGCTATGGGTGATCGATGAATGCTTCCGCGACCTCTGTTACCGTACCGGCATCTGCAAGGGTATTCTA
GAGCCCGCTGCTATTTTTCATCTGAAACTACCAGCCATCAACGATACTGATCACTGCGGGTTAATAGGAT
TTAATGAGACTAGCTGCCTTAAAAAGCTCGCCGATGGCTTTTTTGAATTCGAGGTGTTGTTTAAGTTTTT
AACGACGGAGTTTGGAAAATCAGTGATAAACGTGGACGTCATGGAGCTTCTGACGAAGACCTTAGGATGG
GACATACAGGAAGAGCTCAATAAGCTGACTAAGACGCACTACAGTCCACCCAAATTTGACCGCGGTCTAT
TAGGGAGGCTTCAGGGACTTAAGTATTGGGTGAGACACTTTGCTTCGTTTTATGTTCTGAGTGCAATGGA
AAAGTTTGCAGGTCAAGCGGTGCGTGTTTTGGACTCTATCCCAGACGTGACTCCTGACGTCCACGATAAG
GACTACAAAGACCATGACGGTGATTATAAAGATCATGATATCGATTACAAGGATGACGATGACAAGTAGT
AACTCGAGGCGGCCGC
