>Addgene plasmid #178375 | pOME0006 | depositor partial sequence | sequence record 346412 | Backbone
GACGGATCGGGAGATCTCCCGATCCCCTATGGTGCACTCTCAGTACAATCTGCTCTGATGCCGCATAGTT
AAGCCAGTATCTGCTCCCTGCTTGTGTGTTGGAGGTCGCTGAGTAGTGCGCGAGCAAAATTTAAGCTACA
ACAAGGCAAGGCTTGACCGACAATTGCATGAAGAATCTGCTTAGGGTTAGGCGTTTTGCGCTGCTTCGCG
ATGTACGGGCCAGATATACGCGTTGACATTGATTATTGACTAGTTATTAATAGTAATCAATTACGGGGTC
ATTAGTTCATAGCCCATATATGGAGTTCCGCGTTACATAACTTACGGTAAATGGCCCGCCTGGCTGACCG
CCCAACGACCCCCGCCCATTGACGTCAATAATGACGTATGTTCCCATAGTAACGCCAATAGGGACTTTCC
ATTGACGTCAATGGGTGGAGTATTTACGGTAAACTGCCCACTTGGCAGTACATCAAGTGTATCATATGCC
AAGTACGCCCCCTATTGACGTCAATGACGGTAAATGGCCCGCCTGGCATTATGCCCAGTACATGACCTTA
TGGGACTTTCCTACTTGGCAGTACATCTACGTATTAGTCATCGCTATTACCATGGTGATGCGGTTTTGGC
AGTACATCAATGGGCGTGGATAGCGGTTTGACTCACGGGGATTTCCAAGTCTCCACCCCATTGACGTCAA
TGGGAGTTTGTTTTGGCACCAAAATCAACGGGACTTTCCAAAATGTCGTAACAACTCCGCCCCATTGACG
CAAATGGGCGGTAGGCGTGTACGGTGGGAGGTCTATATAAGCAGAGCTCTCTGGCTAACTAGAGAACCCA
CTGCTTACTGGCTTATCGAAATTAATACGACTCACTATAGGGAGACCCAAGCTGGCTAGTTAAGCTTGAT
CAAACAAGTTTGTACAAAAAAGCTGAACGAGAAACGTAAAATGATATAAATATCAATATATTAAATTAGA
TTTTGCATAAAAAACAGACTACATAATACTGTAAAACACAACATATCCAGTCACTATGGCGGCCGCATTA
GGCACCCCAGGCTTTACACTTTATGCTTCCGGCTCGTATAATGTGTGGATTTTGAGTTAGGATCCGTCGA
GATTTTCAGGAGCTAAGGAAGCTAAAATGGAGAAAAAAATCACTGGATATACCACCGTTGATATATCCCA
ATGGCATCGTAAAGAACATTTTGAGGCATTTCAGTCAGTTGCTCAATGTACCTATAACCAGACCGTTCAG
CTGGATATTACGGCCTTTTTAAAGACCGTAAAGAAAAATAAGCACAAGTTTTATCCGGCCTTTATTCACA
TTCTTGCCCGCCTGATGAATGCTCATCCGGAATTCCGTATGGCAATGAAAGACGGTGAGCTGGTGATATG
GGATAGTGTTCACCCTTGTTACACCGTTTTCCATGAGCAAACTGAAACGTTTTCATCGCTCTGGAGTGAA
TACCACGACGATTTCCGGCAGTTTCTACACATATATTCGCAAGATGTGGCGTGTTACGGTGAAAACCTGG
CCTATTTCCCTAAAGGGTTTATTGAGAATATGTTTTTCGTCTCAGCCAATCCCTGGGTGAGTTTCACCAG
TTTTGATTTAAACGTGGCCAATATGGACAACTTCTTCGCCCCCGTTTTCACCATGGGCAAATATTATACG
CAAGGCGACAAGGTGCTGATGCCGCTGGCGATTCAGGTTCATCATGCCGTTTGTGATGGCTTCCATGTCG
GCAGAATGCTTAATGAATTACAACAGTACTGCGATGAGTGGCAGGCGGGGCGTAATCTAGAGGATCCGGC
TTACTAAAAGCCAGATAACAGTATGCGTATTTGCGCGCTGATTTTTGCGGTATAAGAATATATACTGATA
TGTATACCCGAAGTATGTCAAAAAGAGGTATGCTATGAAGCAGCGTATTACAGTGACAGTTGACAGCGAC
AGCTATCAGTTGCTCAAGGCATATATGATGTCAATATCTCCGGTCTGGTAAGCACAACCATGCAGAATGA
AGCCCGTCGTCTGCGTGCCGAACGCTGGAAAGCGGAAAATCAGGAAGGGATGGCTGAGGTCGCCCGGTTT
ATTGAAATGAACGGCTCTTTTGCTGACGAGAACAGGGGCTGGTGAAATGCAGTTTAAGGTTTACACCTAT
AAAAGAGAGAGCCGTTATCGTCTGTTTGTGGATGTACAGAGTGATATTATTGACACGCCCGGGCGACGGA
TGGTGATCCCCCTGGCCAGTGCACGTCTGCTGTCAGATAAAGTCCCCCGTGAACTTTACCCGGTGGTGCA
TATCGGGGATGAAAGCTGGCGCATGATGACCACCGATATGGCCAGTGTGCCGGTCTCCGTTATCGGGGAA
GAAGTGGCTGATCTCAGCCACCGCGAAAATGACATCAAAAACGCCATTAACCTGATGTTCTGGGGAATAT
AAATGTCAGGCTCCCTTATACACAGCCAGTCTGCAGGTCGACCATAGTGACTGGATATGTTGTGTTTTAC
AGTATTATGTAGTCTGTTTTTTATGCAAAATCTAATTTAATATATTGATATTTATATCATTTTACGTTTC
TCGTTCAGCTTTCTTGTACAAAGTGGTTCGATCTAGAATGGCTAGCAAAGGAGAAGAACTTTTCACTGGA
GTTGTCCCAATTCTTGTTGAATTAGATGGTGATGTTAATGGGCACAAATTTTCTGTCAGTGGAGAGGGTG
AAGGTGATGCTACATACGGAAAGCTTACCCTTAAATTTATTTGCACTACTGGAAAACTACCTGTTCCATG
GCCAACACTTGTCACTACTTTCTCTTATGGTGTTCAATGCTTTTCCCGTTATCCGGATCATATGAAACGG
CATGACTTTTTCAAGAGTGCCATGCCCGAAGGTTATGTACAGGAACGCACTATATCTTTCAAAGATGACG
GGAACTACAAGACGCGTGCTGAAGTCAAGTTTGAAGGTGATACCCTTGTTAATCGTATCGAGTTAAAAGG
TATTGATTTTAAAGAAGATGGAAACATTCTCGGACACAAACTCGAGTACAACTATAACTCACACAATGTA
TACATCACGGCAGACAAACAAAAGAATGGAATCAAAGCTAACTTCAAAATTCGCCACAACATTGAAGATG
GATCCGTTCAACTAGCAGACCATTATCAACAAAATACTCCAATTGGCGATGGCCCTGTCCTTTTACCAGA
CAACCATTACCTGTCGACACAATCTGCCCTTTCGAAAGATCCCAACGAAAAGCGTGACCACATGGTCCTT
CTTGAGTTTGTAACTGCTGCTGGGATTACACATGGCATGGATGAGCTCTACAAATAATGAATTAAACCCG
CTGATCAGCCTCGACTGTGCCTTCTAGTTGCCAGCCATCTGTTGTTTGCCCCTCCCCCGTGCCTTCCTTG
ACCCTGGAAGGTGCCACTCCCACTGTCCTTTCCTAATAAAATGAGGAAATTGCATCGCATTGTCTGAGTA
GGTGTCATTCTATTCTGGGGGGTGGGGTGGGGCAGGACAGCAAGGGGGAGGATTGGGAAGACAATAGCAG
GCATGCTGGGGATGCGGTGGGCTCTATGGCTTCTGAGGCGGAAAGAACCAGCTGGGGCTCTAGGGGGTAT
CCCC
[124 nt withheld, positions 3645-3768]
C
[91 nt withheld, positions 3770-3860]
A
[49 nt withheld, positions 3862-3910]
CCTTTGACGTTGGAGTCCACGTTCTTT
[37 nt withheld, positions 3938-3974]
ACCCTATCTCGGTCTATTCTTTTGATTTATAAGGGATTTTGCCGATTTCGGCCTATTGGTTAAAAAATGA
GCTGATTTAACAAAAATTTAACGCGAATTAATTCTGTGGAATGTGTGTCAGTTAGGGTGTGGAAAGTCCC
CAGGCTCCCCAGCAGGCAGAAGTATGCAAAGCATGCATCTCAATTAGTCAGCAACCAGGTGTGGAAAGTC
CCCAGGCTCCCCAGCAGGCAGAAGTATGCAAAGCATGCATCTCAATTAGTCAGCAACCATAGTCCCGCCC
CTAACTCCGCCCATCCCGCCCCTAACTCCGCCCAGTTCCGCCCATTCTCCGCCCCATGGCTGACTAATTT
TTTTTATTTATGCAGAGGCCGAGGCCGCCTCTGCCTCTGAGCTATTCCAGAAGTAGTGAGGAGGCTTTTT
TGGAGGCCTAGGCTTTTGCAAAAAGCTCCCGGGAGCTTGTATATCCATTTTCGGATCTGATCAAGAGACA
GGATGAGGATCGTTTCGCATGATTGAACAAGATGGATTGCACGCAGGTTCTCCGGCCGCTTGGGTGGAGA
GGCTATTCGGCTATGACTGGGCACAACAGACAATCGGCTGCTCTGATGCCGCCGTGTTCCGGCTGTCAGC
GCAGGGGCGCCCGGTTCTTTTTGTCAAGACCGACCTGTCCGGTGCCCTGAATGAACTGCAGGACGAGGCA
GCGCGGCTATCGTGGCTGGCCACGACGGGCGTTCCTTGCGCAGCTGTGCTCGACGTTGTCACTGAAGCGG
GAAGGGACTGGCTGCTATTGGGCGAAGTGCCGGGGCAGGATCTCCTGTCATCTCACCTTGCTCCTGCCGA
GAAAGTATCCATCATGGCTGATGCAATGCGGCGGCTGCATACGCTTGATCCGGCTACCTGCCCATTCGAC
CACCAAGCGAAACATCGCATCGAGCGAGCACGTACTCGGATGGAAGCCGGTCTTGTCGATCAGGATGATC
TGGACGAAGAGCATCAGGGGCTCGCGCCAGCCGAACTGTTCGCCAGGCTCAAGGCGCGCATGCCCGACGG
CGAGGATCTCGTCGTGACCCATGGCGATGCCTGCTTGCCGAATATCATGGTGGAAAATGGCCGCTTTTCT
GGATTCATCGACTGTGGCCGGCTGGGTGTGGCGGACCGCTATCAGGACATAGCGTTGGCTACCCGTGATA
TTGCTGAAGAGCTTGGCGGCGAATGGGCTGACCGCTTCCTCGTGCTTTACGGTATCGCCGCTCCCGATTC
GCAGCGCATCGCCTTCTATCGCCTTCTTGACGAGTTCTTCTGAGCGGGACTCTGGGGTTCGCGAAATGAC
CGACCAAGCGACGCCCAACCTGCCATCACGAGATTTCGATTCCACCGCCGCCTTCTATGAAAGGTTGGGC
TTCGGAATCGTTTTCCGGGACGCCGGCTGGATGATCCTCCAGCGCGGGGATCTCATGCTGGAGTTCTTCG
CCCACCCCAACTTGTTTATTGCAGCTTATAATGGTTACAAATAAAGCAATAGCATCACAAATTTCACAAA
TAAAGCATTTTTTTCACTGCATTCTAGTTGTGGTTTGTCCAAACTCATCAATGTATCTTATCATGTCTGT
ATACCGTCGACCTCTAGCTAGAGCTTGGCGTAATCATGGTCATAGCTGTTTCCTGTGTGAAATTGTTATC
CGCTCACAATTCCACACAACATACGAGCCGGAAGCATAAAGTGTAAAGCCTGGGGTGCCTAATGAGTGAG
CTAACTCACATTAATTGCGTTGCGCTCACTGCCCGCTTTCCAGTCGGGAAACCTGTCGTGCCAGCTGCAT
TAATGAATCGGCCAACGCGCGGGGAGAGGCGGTTTGCGTATTGGGCGCTCTTCCGCTTCCTCGCTCACTG
ACTCGCTGCGCTCGGTCGTTCGGCTGCGGCGAGCGGTATCAGCTCACTCAAAGGCGGTAATACGGTTATC
CACAGAATCAGGGGATAACGCAGGAAAGAACATGTGAGCAAAAGGCCAGCAAAAGGCCAGGAACCGTAAA
AAGGCCGCGTTGCTGGCGTTTTTCCATAGGCTCCGCCCCCCTGACGAGCATCACAAAAATCGACGCTCAA
GTCAGAGGTGGCGAAACCCGACAGGACTATAAAGATACCAGGCGTTTCCCCCTGGAAGCTCCCTCGTGCG
CTCTCCTGTTCCGACCCTGCCGCTTACCGGATACCTGTCCGCCTTTCTCCCTTCGGGAAGCGTGGCGCTT
TCTCATAGCTCACGCTGTAGGTATCTCAGTTCGGTGTAGGTCGTTCGCTCCAAGCTGGGCTGTGTGCACG
AACCCCCCGTTCAGCCCGACCGCTGCGCCTTATCCGGTAACTATCGTCTTGAGTCCAACCCGGTAAGACA
CGACTTATCGCCACTGGCAGCAGCCACTGGTAACAGGATTAGCAGAGCGAGGTATGTAGGCGGTGCTACA
GAGTTCTTGAAGTGGTGGCCTAACTACGGCTACACTAGAAGAACAGTATTTGGTATCTGCGCTCTGCTGA
AGCCAGTTACCTTCGGAAAAAGAGTTGGTAGCTCTTGATCCGGCAAACAAACCACCGCTGGTAGCGGTGG
TTTTTTTGTTTGCAAGCAGCAGATTACGCGCAGAAAAAAAGGATCTCAAGAAGATCCTTTGATCTTTTCT
ACGGGGTCTGACGCTCAGTGGAACGAAAACTCACGTTAAGGGATTTTGGTCATGAGATTATCAAAAAGGA
TCTTCACCTAGATCCTTTTAAATTAAAAATGAAGTTTTAAATCAATCTAAAGTATATATGAGTAAACTTG
GTCTGACAGTTACCAATGCTTAATCAGTGAGGCACCTATCTCAGCGATCTGTCTATTTCGTTCATCCATA
GTTGCCTGACTCCCCGTCGTGTAGATAACTACGATACGGGAGGGCTTACCATCTGGCCCCAGTGCTGCAA
TGATACCGCGAGACCCACGCTCACCGGCTCCAGATTTATCAGCAATAAACCAGCCAGCCGGAAGGGCCGA
GCGCAGAAGTGGTCCTGCAACTTTATCCGCCTCCATCCAGTCTATTAATTGTTGCCGGGAAGCTAGAGTA
AGTAGTTCGCCAGTTAATAGTTTGCGCAACGTTGTTGCCATTGCTACAGGCATCGTGGTGTCACGCTCGT
CGTTTGGTATGGCTTCATTCAGCTCCGGTTCCCAACGATCAAGGCGAGTTACATGATCCCCCATGTTGTG
CAAAAAAGCGGTTAGCTCCTTCGGTCCTCCGATCGTTGTCAGAAGTAAGTTGGCCGCAGTGTTATCACTC
ATGGTTATGGCAGCACTGCATAATTCTCTTACTGTCATGCCATCCGTAAGATGCTTTTCTGTGACTGGTG
AGTACTCAACCAAGTCATTCTGAGAATAGTGTATGCGGCGACCGAGTTGCTCTTGCCCGGCGTCAATACG
GGATAATACCGCGCCACATAGCAGAACTTTAAAAGTGCTCATCATTGGAAAACGTTCTTCGGGGCGAAAA
CTCTCAAGGATCTTACCGCTGTTGAGATCCAGTTCGATGTAACCCACTCGTGCACCCAACTGATCTTCAG
CATCTTTTACTTTCACCAGCGTTTCTGGGTGAGCAAAAACAGGAAGGCAAAATGCCGCAAAAAAGGGAAT
AAGGGCGACACGGAAATGTTGAATACTCATACTCTTCCTTTTTCAATATTATTGAAGCATTTATCAGGGT
TATTGTCTCATGAGCGGATACATATTTGAATGTATTTAGAAAAATAAACAAATAGGGGTTCCGCGCACAT
TTCCCCGAAAAGTGCCACCTGACGTC
